Addgene plasmid #182246: pAAV-iCre-2A-cherry
Purpose: Expresses iCre linked to mCherry. The promoter is a fragment of the hdc gene promoter which drives pan neuronal expression.
Depositing lab: William Wisden. Depositing organization: Imperial College London. Publication: NMDA Receptors in the Lateral Preoptic Hypothalamus Are Essential for Sustaining NREM and REM Sleep. Miracca G, Anuncibay-Soto B, Tossell K, Yustos R, Vyssotski AL, Franks NP, Wisden W. J Neurosci. 2022 May 31. pii: JNEUROSCI.0350-21.2022. doi: 10.1523/JNEUROSCI.0350-21.2022. PubMed 35649726.
Backbone
  Vector backbone: pUC
  Backbone size w/o insert (bp): 3100
  Total vector size (bp): 7483
  Vector type: Mammalian Expression, AAV, Cre/Lox
Growth in bacteria
  Bacterial resistance: Ampicillin, 100 μg/mL
  Growth temperature: 37°C
  Growth strain: NEB Stable
  Copy number: High Copy
Gene/Insert
  Gene/Insert name: pan neuronal gene promoter (hdc) fragment driving iCre recombinase and 2A linked to mCherry
  Species: M. musculus (mouse), Synthetic
  Insert size (bp): 4400
  GenBank ID: 15186
  Promoter: fragment of histidine decarboxylase gene promoter that gives pan-neuronal expression
  Cloning method: Restriction Enzyme; 5′ cloning site KpnI (not destroyed); 3′ cloning site SalI (not destroyed)
  Sequencing primers: 5′ CATCCACTAAAGGGACTTCCAG; 3′ CTGGAAGGGATCTTTGAGG
Terms and licenses: Academic/Nonprofit Terms; Industry Terms: Not Available to Industry
How to cite: pAAV-iCre-2A-cherry was a gift from William Wisden (Addgene plasmid # 182246 ; http://n2t.net/addgene:182246 ; RRID:Addgene_182246)
