[The description below was written by a language model from this plasmid's Addgene catalogue record and pLannotate feature annotations shown in this document.]
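Description:
pAAV-iCre-2A-cherry is an adeno-associated virus transfer plasmid on a pUC-type backbone, catalogued as a mammalian expression, AAV and Cre/Lox vector of about 7.5 kb. It is propagated in E. coli as a high-copy plasmid through a ColE1/pUC origin and selected with ampicillin via the β-lactamase gene. The backbone outside the viral cassette also carries annotated remnants with no stated function in this construct, including an SV40 enhancer/early promoter, fragments of lacI, rop, bom and the tetracycline resistance gene, and an SP6 promoter.

The payload lies between AAV2 inverted terminal repeats, which are annotated only as fragments but are the elements that allow the intervening DNA to be replicated and packaged into AAV particles. According to the catalogue entry, expression is driven by a fragment of the mouse histidine decarboxylase (hdc) gene promoter that gives pan-neuronal rather than histaminergic-restricted expression. This promoter is not called in the feature table, but it presumably occupies the unannotated stretch between the left ITR and the recombinase coding sequence. Downstream is iCre, the codon-improved Cre recombinase, followed by mCherry. The short gap between the two reading frames is consistent with the 2A self-cleaving peptide named in the record, so a single transcript should yield separate recombinase and red fluorescent proteins. A WPRE boosts transcript stability and expression, and a bovine growth hormone polyadenylation signal terminates the message.

The construct is intended for making AAV that delivers Cre to neurons at an injection site, with mCherry marking transduced cells. This enables region-specific recombination of loxP-flanked alleles, as in the associated study of NMDA receptors in the lateral preoptic hypothalamus and sleep.
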