Features (pLannotate 1.2.2; 17 found; start..end, strand, type, name):
      5..136     -  repeat_region  AAV2 ITR (fragment): inverted terminal repeat of adeno-associated virus serotype 2 inverted
   1444..2460    +  CDS            cre: RECR_BPP1 - Experimental evidence at protein level: Swiss-Prot protein existence level 1. Catalyzes site-specific recombination between two 34-base- pair LOXP sites. Its role is to maintain the phage genome as a monomeric unit-copy plasmid in the lysogenic state. From Escherichia phage P1 (Bacteriophage P1).
   2527..3234    +  CDS            mCherry: mCherry is a basic (constitutively fluorescent) red fluorescent protein published in 2004, derived from Discosoma sp.. It is reported to be a very rapidly-maturing monomer with low acid sensitivity.
   3301..3889    +  misc_feature   WPRE: woodchuck hepatitis virus posttranscriptional regulatory element
   3922..4146    +  polyA_signal   bGH poly(A) signal: bovine growth hormone polyadenylation signal
   4150..4171    +  promoter       SV40 promoter (fragment): SV40 enhancer and early promoter
   4232..4323    +  repeat_region  AAV2 ITR (fragment): inverted terminal repeat of adeno-associated virus serotype 2 inverted
   4323..4352    -  repeat_region  AAV2 ITR (fragment): inverted terminal repeat of adeno-associated virus serotype 2 inverted
   4356..4685    -  promoter       SV40 promoter: SV40 enhancer and early promoter
   4692..4748    -  CDS            lacI (fragment): lac repressor; lacI; The lac repressor binds to the lac operator to inhibit transcription in E. coli. This inhibition can be relieved by adding lactose or isopropyl-β-D-thiogalactopyranoside (IPTG).
   4931..5519    -  rep_origin     ori: high-copy-number ColE1/pMB1/pBR322/pUC origin of replication
   5690..6550    -  CDS            AmpR: β-lactamase; bla; confers resistance to ampicillin, carbenicillin, and related antibiotics
   6551..6655    -  promoter       AmpR promoter: bla
   6750..6785    +  CDS            rop (fragment): Rop protein, which maintains plasmids at low copy number; rop
   6887..6935    +  misc_feature   bom (fragment): basis of mobility region from pBR322
   6936..7215    -  CDS            TcR (fragment): tetracycline efflux protein; tet; confers resistance to tetracycline
   7443..7461    +  promoter       SP6 promoter: promoter for bacteriophage SP6 RNA polymerase
>Addgene plasmid #182246 | pAAV-iCre-2A-cherry | addgene full sequence | sequence record 355958 | Addgene NGS Result
TTCTAGCTGCGCGCTCGCTCGCTCACTGAGGCCGCCCGGGCAAAGCCCGGGCGTCGGGCGACCTTTGGTC
GCCCGGCCTCAGTGAGCGAGCGAGCGCGCAGAGAGGGAGTGGCCAACTCCATCACTAGGGGTTCCTTGTA
GTTAATGATTAACCCGCCATGCTACTTATCTACGTAGCCATGCTCTAGGTACCGACCACCCCCCATGAAG
TCTGTTGTGTAAGTACAGGTAATGCTTTAGACACTGTTTTTCTCAGATTGTGTTCAAGCTCTTGGGTGCA
GGCATCCGCAGTCCAGAGCCTCTGAGGAACAAAGGGACCTCGATATAAAGAACAAAAAGCTCTCGGTATT
CGGGAAAACTCCGAAGGATTTTTGTTGTTTTGTGGCAGTGTTGGGGTTCAGGACAAACACACCACCCCAG
AATATGATTTCAGGAGAAACTGCCATCCCCGCCCCCACTAGTACGCTTCCTTTGTGTTATCTCGAGAAGC
CCTGGACGTAGGAGGAGTTCTCAAAAGCTGTTCTTTCGTAAGAGATGGTCAGGAAGAAACGTTGATTAGG
AAAAGTACTCGACTCAGGAAGAGGAGGGGTACAGATAACTGCTGTCACCAGAAAGATTTCCATCTGACAA
AGTGGCAATTCTTCCCCCTTACGAATGTGTGTCCCGCACTCTGCTGCACCCAGGCTCCGCTCTGTTCTCC
AGCTCTGCTTGCTGTAGAAGCGTCCATCCACTAAAGGGACTTCCAGATTTATTGGCACTGAACAGGTTTT
TCCTCCGTTAGCTTAAACAGTAGTCGAGGCAAAGAACCCAGAACAAGTGCTATGTAGTAATGGATAAAAA
GAATCCTTCATATCCTGTTGTTGATCTGTCCTGAGCTCAGCCTGGCTAGCTATGGGCTTCTCTGAGCCGG
CTCTGCCCTCACCTCATAGAGAAGCCAGGGCAGGAGCAACTCCACCCTCTGTGCTACTTATTGTGAATGC
CCTTGGCCTATTTCTGGCCTCTGAGCTAGGAGCTTTATTCAAGGCTGGGGCTCTATGGTCTGAATGCAGG
GGCAGGGATGATAGAGGGCTCTTTTACCTTGTCTATCCAGAGCTGCTTGTAGGCTTGGGAGGCTAGGTGC
CCCAACTGGTCTAAAAACACCATGTTCTCTGATTCTGTTGATCAAAGTTCAAATCAGAAAGGACGGGGAC
AAGAGAGGCTGAAATTAAGCCTGAAGGAAGGGACTTTATGGGGGCGGGGCTAAAGGAGGGGAATAGGGAA
CTCCTTAAATAAGAGATGCACTGGCTGCCAGAGAGTGCACAGCACAGACAAAGGCGACCAAGAAGCCCTG
TTGACAGCTGCCTTCCAGCCTCCTCTGTCTGTCTGCCAGGAGGAGCAATCCAAGGAATTCAGAGCTCACG
TCGAAGCTTGTCCACCATGGTGCCCAAGAAGAAGAGGAAAGTCTCCAACCTGCTGACTGTGCACCAAAAC
CTGCCTGCCCTCCCTGTGGATGCCACCTCTGATGAAGTCAGGAAGAACCTGATGGACATGTTCAGGGACA
GGCAGGCCTTCTCTGAACACACCTGGAAGATGCTCCTGTCTGTGTGCAGATCCTGGGCTGCCTGGTGCAA
GCTGAACAACAGGAAATGGTTCCCTGCTGAACCTGAGGATGTGAGGGACTACCTCCTGTACCTGCAAGCC
AGAGGCCTGGCTGTGAAGACCATCCAACAGCACCTGGGCCAGCTCAACATGCTGCACAGGAGATCTGGCC
TGCCTCGCCCTTCTGACTCCAATGCTGTGTCCCTGGTGATGAGGAGAATCAGAAAGGAGAATGTGGATGC
TGGGGAGAGAGCCAAGCAGGCCCTGGCCTTTGAACGCACTGACTTTGACCAAGTCAGATCCCTGATGGAG
AACTCTGACAGATGCCAGGACATCAGGAACCTGGCCTTCCTGGGCATTGCCTACAACACCCTGCTGCGCA
TTGCCGAAATTGCCAGAATCAGAGTGAAGGACATCTCCCGCACCGATGGTGGGAGAATGCTGATCCACAT
TGGCAGGACCAAGACCCTGGTGTCCACAGCTGGTGTGGAGAAGGCCCTGTCCCTGGGGGTTACCAAGCTG
GTGGAGAGATGGATCTCTGTGTCTGGTGTGGCTGATGACCCCAACAACTACCTGTTCTGCCGGGTCAGAA
AGAATGGTGTGGCTGCCCCTTCTGCCACCTCCCAACTGTCCACCCGGGCCCTGGAAGGGATCTTTGAGGC
CACCCACCGCCTGATCTATGGTGCCAAGGATGACTCTGGGCAGAGATACCTGGCCTGGTCTGGCCACTCT
GCCAGAGTGGGTGCTGCCAGGGACATGGCCAGGGCTGGTGTGTCCATCCCTGAAATCATGCAGGCTGGTG
GCTGGACCAATGTGAACATTGTGATGAACTACATCAGAAACCTGGACTCTGAGACTGGGGCCATGGTGAG
GCTGCTCGAGGGCAGAGGAAGTCTTCTAACATGCGGTGACGTGGAGGAGAATCCCGGCCCTGCACCGGGA
TCCACCATGGTGAGCAAGGGCGAGGAGGATAACATGGCCATCATCAAGGAGTTCATGCGCTTCAAGGTGC
ACATGGAGGGCTCCGTGAACGGCCACGAGTTCGAGATCGAGGGCGAGGGCGAGGGCCGCCCCTACGAGGG
CACCCAGACCGCCAAGCTGAAGGTGACCAAGGGTGGCCCCCTGCCCTTCGCCTGGGACATCCTGTCCCCT
CAGTTCATGTACGGCTCCAAGGCCTACGTGAAGCACCCCGCCGACATCCCCGACTACTTGAAGCTGTCCT
TCCCCGAGGGCTTCAAGTGGGAGCGCGTGATGAACTTCGAGGACGGCGGCGTGGTGACCGTGACCCAGGA
CTCCTCCCTGCAGGACGGCGAGTTCATCTACAAGGTGAAGCTGCGCGGCACCAACTTCCCCTCCGACGGC
CCCGTAATGCAGAAGAAGACCATGGGCTGGGAGGCCTCCTCCGAGCGGATGTACCCCGAGGACGGCGCCC
TGAAGGGCGAGATCAAGCAGAGGCTGAAGCTGAAGGACGGCGGCCACTACGACGCTGAGGTCAAGACCAC
CTACAAGGCCAAGAAGCCCGTGCAGCTGCCCGGCGCCTACAACGTCAACATCAAGTTGGACATCACCTCC
CACAACGAGGACTACACCATCGTGGAACAGTACGAACGCGCCGAGGGCCGCCACTCCACCGGCGGCATGG
ACGAGCTGTACAAGTAAGGCTAGCAGAATTCTGCAGATATCCAGCACAGTGGCGGCCGCAAGCTTTAACA
GCTTATCGATAATCAACCTCTGGATTACAAAATTTGTGAAAGATTGACTGGTATTCTTAACTATGTTGCT
CCTTTTACGCTATGTGGATACGCTGCTTTAATGCCTTTGTATCATGCTATTGCTTCCCGTATGGCTTTCA
TTTTCTCCTCCTTGTATAAATCCTGGTTGCTGTCTCTTTATGAGGAGTTGTGGCCCGTTGTCAGGCAACG
TGGCGTGGTGTGCACTGTGTTTGCTGACGCAACCCCCACTGGTTGGGGCATTGCCACCACCTGTCAGCTC
CTTTCCGGGACTTTCGCTTTCCCCCTCCCTATTGCCACGGCGGAACTCATCGCCGCCTGCCTTGCCCGCT
GCTGGACAGGGGCTCGGCTGTTGGGCACTGACAATTCCGTGGTGTTGTCGGGGAAATCATCGTCCTTTCC
TTGGCTGCTCGCCTGTGTTGCCACCTGGATTCTGCGCGGGACGTCCTTCTGCTACGTCCCTTCGGCCCTC
AATCCAGCGGACCTTCCTTCCCGCGGCCTGCTGCCGGCTCTGCGGCCTCTTCCGCGTCTTCGCCTTCGCC
CTCAGACGAGTCGGATCTCCCTTTGGGCCGCCTCCCCGCATCGATACCGTCGACTCGCTGATCAGCCTCG
ACTGTGCCTTCTAGTTGCCAGCCATCTGTTGTTTGCCCCTCCCCCGTGCCTTCCTTGACCCTGGAAGGTG
CCACTCCCACTGTCCTTTCCTAATAAAATGAGGAAATTGCATCGCATTGTCTGAGTAGGTGTCATTCTAT
TCTGGGGGGTGGGGTGGGGCAGGACAGCAAGGGGGAGGATTGGGAAGACAATAGCAGGCATGCTGGGGAT
GCGGTGGGCTCTATGGCTTCTGAGGCGGAAAGAACCAGCTGGGGCTCGACTAGAGCATGGCTACGTAGAT
AAGTAGCATGGCGGGTTAATCATTAACTACAAGGAACCCCTAGTGATGGAGTTGGCCACTCCCTCTCTGC
GCGCTCGCTCGCTCACTGAGGCCGGGCGACCAAAGGTCGCCCGACGCCCGGGCGGCCTCAGTGAGCGAGC
GAGCGCGCAGAGCTTTTTGCAAAAGCCTAGGCCTCCAAAAAAGCCTCCTCACTACTTCTGGAATAGCTCA
GAGGCCGAGGCGGCCTCGGCCTCTGCATAAATAAAAAAAATTAGTCAGCCATGGGGCGGAGAATGGGCGG
AACTGGGCGGAGTTAGGGGCGGGATGGGCGGAGTTAGGGGCGGGACTATGGTTGCTGACTAATTGAGATG
CATGCTTTGCATACTTCTGCCTGCTGGGGAGCCTGGGGACTTTCCACACCTGGTTGCTGACTAATTGAGA
TGCATGCTTTGCATACTTCTGCCTGCTGGGGAGCCTGGGGACTTTCCACACCCTAACTGACACACATTCC
ACAGCTGCATTAATGAATCGGCCAACGCGCGGGGAGAGGCGGTTTGCGTATTGGGCGCTCTTCCGCTTCC
TCGCTCACTGACTCGCTGCGCTCGGTCGTTCGGCTGCGGCGAGCGGTATCAGCTCACTCAAAGGCGGTAA
TACGGTTATCCACAGAATCAGGGGATAACGCAGGAAAGAACATGTGAGCAAAAGGCCAGCAAAAGGCCAG
GAACCGTAAAAAGGCCGCGTTGCTGGCGTTTTTCCATAGGCTCCGCCCCCCTGACGAGCATCACAAAAAT
CGACGCTCAAGTCAGAGGTGGCGAAACCCGACAGGACTATAAAGATACCAGGCGTTTCCCCCTGGAAGCT
CCCTCGTGCGCTCTCCTGTTCCGACCCTGCCGCTTACCGGATACCTGTCCGCCTTTCTCCCTTCGGGAAG
CGTGGCGCTTTCTCATAGCTCACGCTGTAGGTATCTCAGTTCGGTGTAGGTCGTTCGCTCCAAGCTGGGC
TGTGTGCACGAACCCCCCGTTCAGCCCGACCGCTGCGCCTTATCCGGTAACTATCGTCTTGAGTCCAACC
CGGTAAGACACGACTTATCGCCACTGGCAGCAGCCACTGGTAACAGGATTAGCAGAGCGAGGTATGTAGG
CGGTGCTACAGAGTTCTTGAAGTGGTGGCCTAACTACGGCTACACTAGAAGAACAGTATTTGGTATCTGC
GCTCTGCTGAAGCCAGTTACCTTCGGAAAAAGAGTTGGTAGCTCTTGATCCGGCAAACAAACCACCGCTG
GTAGCGGTGGTTTTTTTGTTTGCAAGCAGCAGATTACGCGCAGAAAAAAAGGATCTCAAGAAGATCCTTT
GATCTTTTCTACGGGGTCTGACGCTCAGTGGAACGAAAACTCACGTTAAGGGATTTTGGTCATGAGATTA
TCAAAAAGGATCTTCACCTAGATCCTTTTAAATTAAAAATGAAGTTTTAAATCAATCTAAAGTATATATG
AGTAAACTTGGTCTGACAGTTACCAATGCTTAATCAGTGAGGCACCTATCTCAGCGATCTGTCTATTTCG
TTCATCCATAGTTGCCTGACTCCCCGTCGTGTAGATAACTACGATACGGGAGGGCTTACCATCTGGCCCC
AGTGCTGCAATGATACCGCGAGACCCACGCTCACCGGCTCCAGATTTATCAGCAATAAACCAGCCAGCCG
GAAGGGCCGAGCGCAGAAGTGGTCCTGCAACTTTATCCGCCTCCATCCAGTCTATTAATTGTTGCCGGGA
AGCTAGAGTAAGTAGTTCGCCAGTTAATAGTTTGCGCAACGTTGTTGCCATTGCTACAGGCATCGTGGTG
TCACGCTCGTCGTTTGGTATGGCTTCATTCAGCTCCGGTTCCCAACGATCAAGGCGAGTTACATGATCCC
CCATGTTGTGCAAAAAAGCGGTTAGCTCCTTCGGTCCTCCGATCGTTGTCAGAAGTAAGTTGGCCGCAGT
GTTATCACTCATGGTTATGGCAGCACTGCATAATTCTCTTACTGTCATGCCATCCGTAAGATGCTTTTCT
GTGACTGGTGAGTACTCAACCAAGTCATTCTGAGAATAGTGTATGCGGCGACCGAGTTGCTCTTGCCCGG
CGTCAATACGGGATAATACCGCGCCACATAGCAGAACTTTAAAAGTGCTCATCATTGGAAAACGTTCTTC
GGGGCGAAAACTCTCAAGGATCTTACCGCTGTTGAGATCCAGTTCGATGTAACCCACTCGTGCACCCAAC
TGATCTTCAGCATCTTTTACTTTCACCAGCGTTTCTGGGTGAGCAAAAACAGGAAGGCAAAATGCCGCAA
AAAAGGGAATAAGGGCGACACGGAAATGTTGAATACTCATACTCTTCCTTTTTCAATATTATTGAAGCAT
TTATCAGGGTTATTGTCTCATGAGCGGATACATATTTGAATGTATTTAGAAAAATAAACAAATAGGGGTT
CCGCGCACATTTCCCCGAAAAGTGCCACCTGACGTCTAAGAAACCATTATTATCATGACATTAACCTATA
AAAATAGGCGTATCACGAGGCCCTTTCGTCTCGCGCGTTTCGGTGATGACGGTGAAAACCTCTGACACAT
GCAGCTCCCGGAGACGGTCACAGCTTGTCTGTAAGCGGATGCCGGGAGCAGACAAGCCCGTCAGGGCGCG
TCAGCGGGTGTTGGCGGGTGTCGGGGCTGGCTTAACTATGCGGCATCAGAGCAGATTGTACTGAGAGTGC
ACCATTCGACGCTCTCCCTTATGCGACTCCTGCATTAGGAAGCAGCCCAGTAGTAGGTTGAGGCCGTTGA
GCACCGCCGCCGCAAGGAATGGTGCATGCAAGGAGATGGCGCCCAACAGTCCCCCGGCCACGGGGCCTGC
CACCATACCCACGCCGAAACAAGCGCTCATGAGCCCGAAGTGGCGAGCCCGATCTTCCCCATCGGTGATG
TCGGCGATATAGGCGCCAGCAACCGCACCTGTGGCGCCGGTGATGCCGGCCACGATGCGTCCGGCGTAGA
GGATCTGGCTAGCGATGACCCTGCTGATTGGTTCGCTGACCATTTCCGGGTGCGGGACGGCGTTACCAGA
AACTCAGAAGGTTCGTCCAACCAAACCGACTCTGACGGCAGTTTACGAGAGAGATGATAGGGTCTGCTTC
AGTAAGCCAGATGCTACACAATTAGGCTTGTACATATTGTCGTTAGAACGCGGCTACAATTAATACATAA
CCTTATGTATCATACACATACGATTTAGGTGACACTATAGAATACACGGAATTAA
